>Addgene plasmid #138955 | lenti-SAM-hygro | depositor full sequence | sequence record 268603 | Full Plasmid
TCGACGGATCGGGAGATCTCCCGATCCCCTATGGTGCACTCTCAGTACAATCTGCTCTGATGCCGCATAG
TTAAGCCAGTATCTGCTCCCTGCTTGTGTGTTGGAGGTCGCTGAGTAGTGCGCGAGCAAAATTTAAGCTA
CAACAAGGCAAGGCTTGACCGACAATTGCATGAAGAATCTGCTTAGGGTTAGGCGTTTTGCGCTGCTTCG
CGATGTACGGGCCAGATATACGCGTTGACATTGATTATTGACTAGTTATTAATAGTAATCAATTACGGGG
TCATTAGTTCATAGCCCATATATGGAGTTCCGCGTTACATAACTTACGGTAAATGGCCCGCCTGGCTGAC
CGCCCAACGACCCCCGCCCATTGACGTCAATAATGACGTATGTTCCCATAGTAACGCCAATAGGGACTTT
CCATTGACGTCAATGGGTGGAGTATTTACGGTAAACTGCCCACTTGGCAGTACATCAAGTGTATCATATG
CCAAGTACGCCCCCTATTGACGTCAATGACGGTAAATGGCCCGCCTGGCATTATGCCCAGTACATGACCT
TATGGGACTTTCCTACTTGGCAGTACATCTACGTATTAGTCATCGCTATTACCATGGTGATGCGGTTTTG
GCAGTACATCAATGGGCGTGGATAGCGGTTTGACTCACGGGGATTTCCAAGTCTCCACCCCATTGACGTC
AATGGGAGTTTGTTTTGGCACCAAAATCAACGGGACTTTCCAAAATGTCGTAACAACTCCGCCCCATTGA
CGCAAATGGGCGGTAGGCGTGTACGGTGGGAGGTCTATATAAGCAGCGCGTTTTGCCTGTACTGGGTCTC
TCTGGTTAGACCAGATCTGAGCCTGGGAGCTCTCTGGCTAACTAGGGAACCCACTGCTTAAGCCTCAATA
AAGCTTGCCTTGAGTGCTTCAAGTAGTGTGTGCCCGTCTGTTGTGTGACTCTGGTAACTAGAGATCCCTC
AGACCCTTTTAGTCAGTGTGGAAAATCTCTAGCAGTGGCGCCCGAACAGGGACTTGAAAGCGAAAGGGAA
ACCAGAGGAGCTCTCTCGACGCAGGACTCGGCTTGCTGAAGCGCGCACGGCAAGAGGCGAGGGGCGGCGA
CTGGTGAGTACGCCAAAAATTTTGACTAGCGGAGGCTAGAAGGAGAGAGATGGGTGCGAGAGCGTCAGTA
TTAAGCGGGGGAGAATTAGATCGCGATGGGAAAAAATTCGGTTAAGGCCAGGGGGAAAGAAAAAATATAA
ATTAAAACATATAGTATGGGCAAGCAGGGAGCTAGAACGATTCGCAGTTAATCCTGGCCTGTTAGAAACA
TCAGAAGGCTGTAGACAAATACTGGGACAGCTACAACCATCCCTTCAGACAGGATCAGAAGAACTTAGAT
CATTATATAATACAGTAGCAACCCTCTATTGTGTGCATCAAAGGATAGAGATAAAAGACACCAAGGAAGC
TTTAGACAAGATAGAGGAAGAGCAAAACAAAAGTAAGACCACCGCACAGCAAGCGGCCGGCCGCGCTGAT
CTTCAGACCTGGAGGAGGAGATATGAGGGACAATTGGAGAAGTGAATTATATAAATATAAAGTAGTAAAA
ATTGAACCATTAGGAGTAGCACCCACCAAGGCAAAGAGAAGAGTGGTGCAGAGAGAAAAAAGAGCAGTGG
GAATAGGAGCTTTGTTCCTTGGGTTCTTGGGAGCAGCAGGAAGCACTATGGGCGCAGCGTCAATGACGCT
GACGGTACAGGCCAGACAATTATTGTCTGGTATAGTGCAGCAGCAGAACAATTTGCTGAGGGCTATTGAG
GCGCAACAGCATCTGTTGCAACTCACAGTCTGGGGCATCAAGCAGCTCCAGGCAAGAATCCTGGCTGTGG
AAAGATACCTAAAGGATCAACAGCTCCTGGGGATTTGGGGTTGCTCTGGAAAACTCATTTGCACCACTGC
TGTGCCTTGGAATGCTAGTTGGAGTAATAAATCTCTGGAACAGATTTGGAATCACACGACCTGGATGGAG
TGGGACAGAGAAATTAACAATTACACAAGCTTAATACACTCCTTAATTGAAGAATCGCAAAACCAGCAAG
AAAAGAATGAACAAGAATTATTGGAATTAGATAAATGGGCAAGTTTGTGGAATTGGTTTAACATAACAAA
TTGGCTGTGGTATATAAAATTATTCATAATGATAGTAGGAGGCTTGGTAGGTTTAAGAATAGTTTTTGCT
GTACTTTCTATAGTGAATAGAGTTAGGCAGGGATATTCACCATTATCGTTTCAGACCCACCTCCCAACCC
CGAGGGGACCCGACAGGCCCGAAGGAATAGAAGAAGAAGGTGGAGAGAGAGACAGAGACAGATCCATTCG
ATTAGTGAACGGATCGGCACTGCGTGCGCCAATTCTGCAGACAAATGGCAGTATTCATCCACAATTTTAA
AAGAAAAGGGGGGATTGGGGGGTACAGTGCAGGGGAAAGAATAGTAGACATAATAGCAACAGACATACAA
ACTAAAGAATTACAAAAACAAATTACAAAAATTCAAAATTTTCGGGTTTATTACAGGGACAGCAGAGATC
CAGTTTGGTTAGTACCGGGCCCGGGTCGACTAGTGATCAGTGTGAGGGAGTGTAAAGCTGGTTTGAGGGC
CTATTTCCCATGATTCCTTCATATTTGCATATACGATACAAGGCTGTTAGAGAGATAATTGGAATTAATT
TGACTGTAAACACAAAGATATTAGTACAAAATACGTGACGTAGAAAGTAATAATTTCTTGGGTAGTTTGC
AGTTTTAAAATTATGTTTTAAAATGGACTATCATATGCTTACCGTAACTTGAAAGTATTTCGATTTCTTG
GCTTTATATATCTTGTGGAAAGGACGAAACACCGGAGACGGGATACCGTCTCTGTTTTAGAGCTAGGCCA
ACATGAGGATCACCCATGTCTGCAGGGCCTAGCAAGTTAAAATAAGGCTAGTCCGTTATCAACTTGGCCA
ACATGAGGATCACCCATGTCTGCAGGGCCAAGTGGCACCGAGTCGGTGCTTTTTTTAAACCGCTGTTCCT
AGGAATCCCGAGGCCTTGCAAAGATGGATAAAGTTTTAAACAGAGAGGAATCTTTGCAGCTAATGGACCT
TCTAGGTCTTGAAAGGAGTGGGAATTGGCTCCGGTGCCCGTCAGTGGGCAGAGCGCACATCGCCCACAGT
CCCCGAGAAGTTGGGGGGAGGGGTCGGCAATTGAACCGGTGCCTAGAGAAGGTGGCGCGGGGTAAACTGG
GAAAGTGATGTCGTGTACTGGCTCCGCCTTTTTCCCGAGGGTGGGGGAGAACCGTATATAAGTGCAGTAG
TCGCCGTGAACGTTCTTTTTCGCAACGGGTTTGCCGCCAGAACACAGGTAAGTGCCGTGTGTGGTTCCCG
CGGGCCTGGCCTCTTTACGGGTTATGGCCCTTGCGTGCCTTGAATTACTTCCACCTGGCTGCAGTACGTG
ATTCTTGATCCCGAGCTTCGGGTTGGAAGTGGGTGGGAGAGTTCGAGGCCTTGCGCTTAAGGAGCCCCTT
CGCCTCGTGCTTGAGTTGAGGCCTGGCCTGGGCGCTGGGGCCGCCGCGTGCGAATCTGGTGGCACCTTCG
CGCCTGTCTCGCTGCTTTCGATAAGTCTCTAGCCATTTAAAATTTTTGATGACCTGCTGCGACGCTTTTT
TTCTGGCAAGATAGTCTTGTAAATGCGGGCCAAGATCTGCACACTGGTATTTCGGTTTTTGGGGCCGCGG
GCGGCGACGGGGCCCGTGCGTCCCAGCGCACATGTTCGGCGAGGCGGGGCCTGCGAGCGCGGCCACCGAG
AATCGGACGGGGGTAGTCTCAAGCTGGCCGGCCTGCTCTGGTGCCTGGCCTCGCGCCGCCGTGTATCGCC
CCGCCCTGGGCGGCAAGGCTGGCCCGGTCGGCACCAGTTGCGTGAGCGGAAAGATGGCCGCTTCCCGGCC
CTGCTGCAGGGAGCTCAAAATGGAGGACGCGGCGCTCGGGAGAGCGGGCGGGTGAGTCACCCACACAAAG
GAAAAGGGCCTTTCCGTCCTCAGCCGTCGCTTCATGTGACTCCACGGAGTACCGGGCGCCGTCCAGGCAC
CTCGATTAGTTCTCGAGCTTTTGGAGTACGTCGTCTTTAGGTTGGGGGGAGGGGTTTTATGCGATGGAGT
TTCCCCACACTGAGTGGGTGGAGACTGAAGTTAGGCCAGCTTGGCACTTGATGTAATTCTCCTTGGAATT
TGCCCTTTTTGAGTTTGGATCTTGGTTCATTCTCAAGCCTCAGACAGTGGTTCAAAGTTTTTTTCTTCCA
TTTCAGGTGTCGTGACGTACGGCCACCATGGCTTCAAACTTTACTCAGTTCGTGCTCGTGGACAATGGTG
GGACAGGGGATGTGACAGTGGCTCCTTCTAATTTCGCTAATGGGGTGGCAGAGTGGATCAGCTCCAACTC
ACGGAGCCAGGCCTACAAGGTGACATGCAGCGTCAGGCAGTCTAGTGCCCAGAAGAGAAAGTATACCATC
AAGGTGGAGGTCCCCAAAGTGGCTACCCAGACAGTGGGCGGAGTCGAACTGCCTGTCGCCGCTTGGAGGT
CCTACCTGAACATGGAGCTCACTATCCCAATTTTCGCTACCAATTCTGACTGTGAACTCATCGTGAAGGC
AATGCAGGGGCTCCTCAAAGACGGTAATCCTATCCCTTCCGCCATCGCCGCTAACTCAGGTATCTACAGC
GCTGGAGGAGGTGGAAGCGGAGGAGGAGGAAGCGGAGGAGGAGGTAGCGGACCTAAGAAAAAGAGGAAGG
TGGCGGCCGCTGGATCCCCTTCAGGGCAGATCAGCAACCAGGCCCTGGCTCTGGCCCCTAGCTCCGCTCC
AGTGCTGGCCCAGACTATGGTGCCCTCTAGTGCTATGGTGCCTCTGGCCCAGCCACCTGCTCCAGCCCCT
GTGCTGACCCCAGGACCACCCCAGTCACTGAGCGCTCCAGTGCCCAAGTCTACACAGGCCGGCGAGGGGA
CTCTGAGTGAAGCTCTGCTGCACCTGCAGTTCGACGCTGATGAGGACCTGGGAGCTCTGCTGGGGAACAG
CACCGATCCCGGAGTGTTCACAGATCTGGCCTCCGTGGACAACTCTGAGTTTCAGCAGCTGCTGAATCAG
GGCGTGTCCATGTCTCATAGTACAGCCGAACCAATGCTGATGGAGTACCCCGAAGCCATTACCCGGCTGG
TGACCGGCAGCCAGCGGCCCCCCGACCCCGCTCCAACTCCCCTGGGAACCAGCGGCCTGCCTAATGGGCT
GTCCGGAGATGAAGACTTCTCAAGCATCGCTGATATGGACTTTAGTGCCCTGCTGTCACAGATTTCCTCT
AGTGGGCAGGGAGGAGGTGGAAGCGGCTTCAGCGTGGACACCAGTGCCCTGCTGGACCTGTTCAGCCCCT
CGGTGACCGTGCCCGACATGAGCCTGCCTGACCTTGACAGCAGCCTGGCCAGTATCCAAGAGCTCCTGTC
TCCCCAGGAGCCCCCCAGGCCTCCCGAGGCAGAGAACAGCAGCCCGGATTCAGGGAAGCAGCTGGTGCAC
TACACAGCGCAGCCGCTGTTCCTGCTGGACCCCGGCTCCGTGGACACCGGGAGCAACGACCTGCCGGTGC
TGTTTGAGCTGGGAGAGGGCTCCTACTTCTCCGAAGGGGACGGCTTCGCCGAGGACCCCACCATCTCCCT
GCTGACAGGCTCGGAGCCTCCCAAAGCCAAGGACCCCACTGTCTCCGCTAGCGGCAGTGGAGAGGGCAGA
GGAAGTCTGCTAACATGCGGTGACGTCGAGGAGAATCCTGGCCCAATGAAAAAGCCTGAACTCACCGCGA
CGTCTGTCGAGAAGTTTCTGATCGAAAAGTTCGACAGCGTATCCGACCTGATGCAGCTCTCGGAGGGCGA
AGAATCTCGTGCTTTCAGCTTCGATGTAGGAGGGCGTGGATATGTCCTGCGGGTAAATAGCTGCGCCGAT
GGTTTCTACAAAGATCGTTATGTTTATCGGCACTTTGCATCGGCCGCGCTCCCGATTCCGGAAGTGCTTG
ACATTGGGGAATTCAGCGAGAGCCTGACCTATTGCATCTCCCGCCGTGCACAGGGTGTCACGTTGCAAGA
CCTGCCTGAAACCGAACTGCCCGCTGTTCTGCAGCCGGTCGCGGAGGCCATGGATGCGATCGCTGCGGCC
GATCTTAGCCAGACGAGCGGGTTCGGCCCATTCGGACCGCAAGGAATCGGTCAATACACTACATGGCGTG
ATTTCATATGCGCGATTGCTGATCCCCATGTGTATCACTGGCAAACTGTGATGGACGACACCGTCAGTGC
GTCCGTCGCGCAGGCTCTCGATGAGCTGATGCTTTGGGCCGAGGACTGCCCCGAAGTCCGGCACCTCGTG
CACGCGGATTTCGGCTCCAACAATGTCCTGACGGACAATGGCCGCATAACAGCGGTCATTGACTGGAGCG
AGGCGATGTTCGGGGATTCCCAATACGAGGTCGCCAACATCTTCTTCTGGAGGCCGTGGTTGGCTTGTAT
GGAGCAGCAGACGCGCTACTTCGAGCGGAGGCATCCGGAGCTTGCAGGATCGCCGCGGCTCCGGGCGTAT
ATGCTCCGCATTGGTCTTGACCAACTCTATCAGAGCTTGGTTGACGGCAATTTCGATGATGCAGCTTGGG
CGCAGGGTCGATGCGACGCAATCGTCCGATCCGGAGCCGGGACTGTCGGGCGTACACAAATCGCCCGCAG
AAGCGCGGCCGTCTGGACCGATGGCTGTGTAGAAGTACTCGCCGATAGTGGAAACCGACGCCCCAGCACT
CGTCCGAGGGCAAAGGAATAGAAACGTTGTTGTTTGGGGTTGAATTACTCTTCTAGACCGCGGCGCGCCC
GATAATCAACCTCTGGATTACAAAATTTGTGAAAGATTGACTGGTATTCTTAACTATGTTGCTCCTTTTA
CGCTATGTGGATACGCTGCTTTAATGCCTTTGTATCATGCTATTGCTTCCCGTATGGCTTTCATTTTCTC
CTCCTTGTATAAATCCTGGTTGCTGTCTCTTTATGAGGAGTTGTGGCCCGTTGTCAGGCAACGTGGCGTG
GTGTGCACTGTGTTTGCTGACGCAACCCCCACTGGTTGGGGCATTGCCACCACCTGTCAGCTCCTTTCCG
GGACTTTCGCTTTCCCCCTCCCTATTGCCACGGCGGAACTCATCGCCGCCTGCCTTGCCCGCTGCTGGAC
AGGGGCTCGGCTGTTGGGCACTGACAATTCCGTGGTGTTGTCGGGGAAATCATCGTCCTTTCCTTGGCTG
CTCGCCTGTGTTGCCACCTGGATTCTGCGCGGGACGTCCTTCTGCTACGTCCCTTCGGCCCTCAATCCAG
CGGACCTTCCTTCCCGCGGCCTGCTGCCGGCTCTGCGGCCTCTTCCGCGTCTTCGCCTTCGCCCTCAGAC
GAGTCGGATCTCCCTTTGGGCCGCCTCCCCGCATCGATACCGTCGACCTCGATCGAGACCTAGAAAAACA
TGGAGCAATCACAAGTAGCAATACAGCAGCTACCAATGCTGATTGTGCCTGGCTAGAAGCACAAGAGGAG
GAGGAGGTGGGTTTTCCAGTCACACCTCAGGTACCTTTAAGACCAATGACTTACAAGGCAGCTGTAGATC
TTAGCCACTTTTTAAAAGAAAAGGGGGGACTGGAAGGGCTAATTCACTCCCAACGAAGACAAGATATCCT
TGATCTGTGGATCTACCACACACAAGGCTACTTCCCTGATTGGCAGAACTACACACCAGGGCCAGGGATC
AGATATCCACTGACCTTTGGATGGTGCTACAAGCTAGTACCAGTTGAGCAAGAGAAGGTAGAAGAAGCCA
ATGAAGGAGAGAACACCCGCTTGTTACACCCTGTGAGCCTGCATGGGATGGATGACCCGGAGAGAGAAGT
ATTAGAGTGGAGGTTTGACAGCCGCCTAGCATTTCATCACATGGCCCGAGAGCTGCATCCGGACTGTACT
GGGTCTCTCTGGTTAGACCAGATCTGAGCCTGGGAGCTCTCTGGCTAACTAGGGAACCCACTGCTTAAGC
CTCAATAAAGCTTGCCTTGAGTGCTTCAAGTAGTGTGTGCCCGTCTGTTGTGTGACTCTGGTAACTAGAG
ATCCCTCAGACCCTTTTAGTCAGTGTGGAAAATCTCTAGCAGCATGTGAGCAAAAGGCCAGCAAAAGGCC
AGGAACCGTAAAAAGGCCGCGTTGCTGGCGTTTTTCCATAGGCTCCGCCCCCCTGACGAGCATCACAAAA
ATCGACGCTCAAGTCAGAGGTGGCGAAACCCGACAGGACTATAAAGATACCAGGCGTTTCCCCCTGGAAG
CTCCCTCGTGCGCTCTCCTGTTCCGACCCTGCCGCTTACCGGATACCTGTCCGCCTTTCTCCCTTCGGGA
AGCGTGGCGCTTTCTCATAGCTCACGCTGTAGGTATCTCAGTTCGGTGTAGGTCGTTCGCTCCAAGCTGG
GCTGTGTGCACGAACCCCCCGTTCAGCCCGACCGCTGCGCCTTATCCGGTAACTATCGTCTTGAGTCCAA
CCCGGTAAGACACGACTTATCGCCACTGGCAGCAGCCACTGGTAACAGGATTAGCAGAGCGAGGTATGTA
GGCGGTGCTACAGAGTTCTTGAAGTGGTGGCCTAACTACGGCTACACTAGAAGAACAGTATTTGGTATCT
GCGCTCTGCTGAAGCCAGTTACCTTCGGAAAAAGAGTTGGTAGCTCTTGATCCGGCAAACAAACCACCGC
TGGTAGCGGTGGTTTTTTTGTTTGCAAGCAGCAGATTACGCGCAGAAAAAAAGGATCTCAAGAAGATCCT
TTGATCTTTTCTACGGGGTCTGACGCTCAGTGGAACGAAAACTCACGTTAAGGGATTTTGGTCATGAGAT
TATCAAAAAGGATCTTCACCTAGATCCTTTTAAATTAAAAATGAAGTTTTAAATCAATCTAAAGTATATA
TGAGTAAACTTGGTCTGACAGTTACCAATGCTTAATCAGTGAGGCACCTATCTCAGCGATCTGTCTATTT
CGTTCATCCATAGTTGCCTGACTCCCCGTCGTGTAGATAACTACGATACGGGAGGGCTTACCATCTGGCC
CCAGTGCTGCAATGATACCGCGAGACCCACGCTCACCGGCTCCAGATTTATCAGCAATAAACCAGCCAGC
CGGAAGGGCCGAGCGCAGAAGTGGTCCTGCAACTTTATCCGCCTCCATCCAGTCTATTAATTGTTGCCGG
GAAGCTAGAGTAAGTAGTTCGCCAGTTAATAGTTTGCGCAACGTTGTTGCCATTGCTACAGGCATCGTGG
TGTCACGCTCGTCGTTTGGTATGGCTTCATTCAGCTCCGGTTCCCAACGATCAAGGCGAGTTACATGATC
CCCCATGTTGTGCAAAAAAGCGGTTAGCTCCTTCGGTCCTCCGATCGTTGTCAGAAGTAAGTTGGCCGCA
GTGTTATCACTCATGGTTATGGCAGCACTGCATAATTCTCTTACTGTCATGCCATCCGTAAGATGCTTTT
CTGTGACTGGTGAGTACTCAACCAAGTCATTCTGAGAATAGTGTATGCGGCGACCGAGTTGCTCTTGCCC
GGCGTCAATACGGGATAATACCGCGCCACATAGCAGAACTTTAAAAGTGCTCATCATTGGAAAACGTTCT
TCGGGGCGAAAACTCTCAAGGATCTTACCGCTGTTGAGATCCAGTTCGATGTAACCCACTCGTGCACCCA
ACTGATCTTCAGCATCTTTTACTTTCACCAGCGTTTCTGGGTGAGCAAAAACAGGAAGGCAAAATGCCGC
AAAAAAGGGAATAAGGGCGACACGGAAATGTTGAATACTCATACTCTTCCTTTTTCAATATTATTGAAGC
ATTTATCAGGGTTATTGTCTCATGAGCGGATACATATTTGAATGTATTTAGAAAAATAAACAAATAGGGG
TTCCGCGCACATTTCCCCGAAAAGTGCCACCTGAC
Features (pLannotate 1.2.2; 27 found; start..end, strand, type, name):
     30..82      -  misc_feature   bom (fragment): basis of mobility region from pBR322
    237..616     +  enhancer       CMV enhancer: human cytomegalovirus immediate early enhancer
    617..816     +  promoter       CMV promoter: human cytomegalovirus (CMV) immediate early promoter
    834..1014    +  LTR            5' LTR (truncated): truncated 5' long terminal repeat (LTR) from HIV-1
   1061..1186    +  misc_feature   HIV-1 Ψ: packaging signal of human immunodeficiency virus type 1
   1170..1508    +  CDS            HIV-1 gag (fragment): gag protein from human immunodeficiency virus 1; gag
   1685..1918    +  misc_feature   RRE: The Rev response element (RRE) of HIV-1 allows for Rev-dependent mRNA export from the nucleus to the cytoplasm.
   2295..2395    +  CDS            Rev (fragment): human immunodeficiency virus 1 (HIV-1) Rev protein; rev; enhances nuclear export of unspliced and incompletely spliced viral mRNAs
   2445..2562    +  misc_feature   cPPT/CTS: central polypurine tract and central termination sequence of HIV-1
   2655..2895    +  promoter       U6 promoter: RNA polymerase III promoter for human U6 snRNA
   2941..2959    +  misc_RNA       MS2 stem loop: stem loop that binds the bacteriophage MS2 coat protein
   2970..3006    +  misc_RNA       gRNA scaffold (fragment): guide RNA scaffold for the Streptococcus pyogenes CRISPR/Cas9 system
   3011..3029    +  misc_RNA       MS2 stem loop: stem loop that binds the bacteriophage MS2 coat protein
   3040..3059    +  misc_RNA       gRNA scaffold (fragment): guide RNA scaffold for the Streptococcus pyogenes CRISPR/Cas9 system
   3104..3170    +  CDS            small t antigen (fragment): SV40 (simian virus 40) small t antigen
   3177..4355    +  promoter       EF-1α promoter: strong constitutive promoter for human elongation factor EF-1α
   4368..4757    +  CDS            CAPSD_BPMS2: Experimental evidence at protein level: Swiss-Prot protein existence level 1. Acts as a translational repressor of viral replicase synthesis late in infection. This latter function is the result of capsid protein interaction with an RNA hairpin which contains the replicase ribosome-binding site. From Escherichia phage MS2 (Bacteriophage MS2).
   4848..5390    +  CDS            Rela (fragment): TF65_MOUSE - Also known as Nfkb3. Experimental evidence at protein level: Swiss-Prot protein existence level 1. NF-kappa-B is a pleiotropic transcription factor present in almost all cell types and is the endpoint of a series of signal transduction events that are initiated by a vast array of stimuli related to many biological processes such as inflammation, immunity, differentiation, cell growth, tumorigenesis and apoptosis. NF-kappa-B is a homo- or heterodimeric complex formed by the Rel-like domain- containing proteins RELA/p65, RELB, NFKB1/p105, NFKB1/p50, REL and NFKB2/p52. The heterodime
   5415..5786    +  CDS            HSF1: C-terminal activation domain from the human heat shock transcription factor HSF1
   5856..6878    +  CDS            hph: KHYB_ECOLX - Experimental evidence at protein level: Swiss-Prot protein existence level 1. The aminoglycoside phosphotransferases achieve inactivation of their antibiotic substrates by phosphorylation. Only phosphorylates hygromycin and closely related compounds such as demethyl analogs and destomycin. From Escherichia coli.
   6934..7522    +  misc_feature   WPRE: woodchuck hepatitis virus posttranscriptional regulatory element
   7523..7542    +  misc_feature   MCS (fragment): pBluescript multiple cloning site
   7544..8044    +  CDS            nef (fragment): NEF_HV1LA - Experimental evidence at protein level: Swiss-Prot protein existence level 1. Extracellular Nef protein targets CD4(+) T-lymphocytes for apoptosis by interacting with CXCR4 surface receptors. From Human immunodeficiency virus type 1 group M subtype B (isolate Lai) (HIV-1).
   8051..8231    +  LTR            5' LTR (truncated): truncated 5' long terminal repeat (LTR) from HIV-1
   8293..8881    -  rep_origin     ori: high-copy-number ColE1/pMB1/pBR322/pUC origin of replication
   9052..9912    -  CDS            AmpR: β-lactamase; bla; confers resistance to ampicillin, carbenicillin, and related antibiotics
   9913..10017   -  promoter       AmpR promoter: bla
