>Addgene plasmid #138955 | lenti-SAM-hygro | addgene full sequence | sequence record 288123 | Addgene NGS Result
ACATAACAAATTGGCTGTGGTATATAAAATTATTCATAATGATAGTAGGAGGCTTGGTAGGTTTAAGAAT
AGTTTTTGCTGTACTTTCTATAGTGAATAGAGTTAGGCAGGGATATTCACCATTATCGTTTCAGACCCAC
CTCCCAACCCCGAGGGGACCCGACAGGCCCGAAGGAATAGAAGAAGAAGGTGGAGAGAGAGACAGAGACA
GATCCATTCGATTAGTGAACGGATCGGCACTGCGTGCGCCAATTCTGCAGACAAATGGCAGTATTCATCC
ACAATTTTAAAAGAAAAGGGGGGATTGGGGGGTACAGTGCAGGGGAAAGAATAGTAGACATAATAGCAAC
AGACATACAAACTAAAGAATTACAAAAACAAATTACAAAAATTCAAAATTTTCGGGTTTATTACAGGGAC
AGCAGAGATCCAGTTTGGTTAGTACCGGGCCCGGGTCGACTAGTGATCAGTGTGAGGGAGTGTAAAGCTG
GTTTGAGGGCCTATTTCCCATGATTCCTTCATATTTGCATATACGATACAAGGCTGTTAGAGAGATAATT
GGAATTAATTTGACTGTAAACACAAAGATATTAGTACAAAATACGTGACGTAGAAAGTAATAATTTCTTG
GGTAGTTTGCAGTTTTAAAATTATGTTTTAAAATGGACTATCATATGCTTACCGTAACTTGAAAGTATTT
CGATTTCTTGGCTTTATATATCTTGTGGAAAGGACGAAACACCGGAGACGGGATACCGTCTCTGTTTTAG
AGCTAGGCCAACATGAGGATCACCCATGTCTGCAGGGCCTAGCAAGTTAAAATAAGGCTAGTCCGTTATC
AACTTGGCCAACATGAGGATCACCCATGTCTGCAGGGCCAAGTGGCACCGAGTCGGTGCTTTTTTTAAAC
CGCTGTTCCTAGGAATCCCGAGGCCTTGCAAAGATGGATAAAGTTTTAAACAGAGAGGAATCTTTGCAGC
TAATGGACCTTCTAGGTCTTGAAAGGAGTGGGAATTGGCTCCGGTGCCCGTCAGTGGGCAGAGCGCACAT
CGCCCACAGTCCCCGAGAAGTTGGGGGGAGGGGTCGGCAATTGAACCGGTGCCTAGAGAAGGTGGCGCGG
GGTAAACTGGGAAAGTGATGTCGTGTACTGGCTCCGCCTTTTTCCCGAGGGTGGGGGAGAACCGTATATA
AGTGCAGTAGTCGCCGTGAACGTTCTTTTTCGCAACGGGTTTGCCGCCAGAACACAGGTAAGTGCCGTGT
GTGGTTCCCGCGGGCCTGGCCTCTTTACGGGTTATGGCCCTTGCGTGCCTTGAATTACTTCCACCTGGCT
GCAGTACGTGATTCTTGATCCCGAGCTTCGGGTTGGAAGTGGGTGGGAGAGTTCGAGGCCTTGCGCTTAA
GGAGCCCCTTCGCCTCGTGCTTGAGTTGAGGCCTGGCCTGGGCGCTGGGGCCGCCGCGTGCGAATCTGGT
GGCACCTTCGCGCCTGTCTCGCTGCTTTCGATAAGTCTCTAGCCATTTAAAATTTTTGATGACCTGCTGC
GACGCTTTTTTTCTGGCAAGATAGTCTTGTAAATGCGGGCCAAGATCTGCACACTGGTATTTCGGTTTTT
GGGGCCGCGGGCGGCGACGGGGCCCGTGCGTCCCAGCGCACATGTTCGGCGAGGCGGGGCCTGCGAGCGC
GGCCACCGAGAATCGGACGGGGGTAGTCTCAAGCTGGCCGGCCTGCTCTGGTGCCTGGCCTCGCGCCGCC
GTGTATCGCCCCGCCCTGGGCGGCAAGGCTGGCCCGGTCGGCACCAGTTGCGTGAGCGGAAAGATGGCCG
CTTCCCGGCCCTGCTGCAGGGAGCTCAAAATGAAGGACGCGGCGCTCGGGAGAGCGGGCGGGTGAGTCAC
CCACACAAAGGAAAAGGGCCTTTCCGTCCTCAGCCGTCGCTTCATGTGACTCCACGGAGTACCGGGCGCC
GTCCAGGCACCTCGATTAGTTCTCGAGCTTTTGGAGTACGTCGTCTTTAGGTTGGGGGGAGGGGTTTTAT
GCGATGGAGTTTCCCCACACTGAGTGGGTGGAGACTGAAGTTAGGCCAGCTTGGCACTTGATGTAATTCT
CCTTGGAATTTGCCCTTTTTGAGTTTGGATCTTGGTTCATTCTCAAGCCTCAGACAGTGGTTCAAAGTTT
TTTTCTTCCATTTCAGGTGTCGTGACGTACGGCCACCATGGCTTCAAACTTTACTCAGTTCGTGCTCGTG
GACAATGGTGGGACAGGGGATGTGACAGTGGCTCCTTCTAATTTCGCTAATGGGGTGGCAGAGTGGATCA
GCTCCAACTCACGGAGCCAGGCCTACAAGGTGACATGCAGCGTCAGGCAGTCTAGTGCCCAGAAGAGAAA
GTATACCATCAAGGTGGAGGTCCCCAAAGTGGCTACCCAGACAGTGGGCGGAGTCGAACTGCCTGTCGCC
GCTTGGAGGTCCTACCTGAACATGGAGCTCACTATCCCAATTTTCGCTACCAATTCTGACTGTGAACTCA
TCGTGAAGGCAATGCAGGGGCTCCTCAAAGACGGTAATCCTATCCCTTCCGCCATCGCCGCTAACTCAGG
TATCTACAGCGCTGGAGGAGGTGGAAGCGGAGGAGGAGGAAGCGGAGGAGGAGGTAGCGGACCTAAGAAA
AAGAGGAAGGTGGCGGCCGCTGGATCCCCTTCAGGGCAGATCAGCAACCAGGCCCTGGCTCTGGCCCCTA
GCTCCGCTCCAGTGCTGGCCCAGACTATGGTGCCCTCTAGTGCTATGGTGCCTCTGGCCCAGCCACCTGC
TCCAGCCCCTGTGCTGACCCCAGGACCACCCCAGTCACTGAGCGCTCCAGTGCCCAAGTCTACACAGGCC
GGCGAGGGGACTCTGAGTGAAGCTCTGCTGCACCTGCAGTTCGACGCTGATGAGGACCTGGGAGCTCTGC
TGGGGAACAGCACCGATCCCGGAGTGTTCACAGATCTGGCCTCCGTGGACAACTCTGAGTTTCAGCAGCT
GCTGAATCAGGGCGTGTCCATGTCTCATAGTACAGCCGAACCAATGCTGATGGAGTACCCCGAAGCCATT
ACCCGGCTGGTGACCGGCAGCCAGCGGCCCCCCGACCCCGCTCCAACTCCCCTGGGAACCAGCGGCCTGC
CTAATGGGCTGTCCGGAGATGAAGACTTCTCAAGCATCGCTGATATGGACTTTAGTGCCCTGCTGTCACA
GATTTCCTCTAGTGGGCAGGGAGGAGGTGGAAGCGGCTTCAGCGTGGACACCAGTGCCCTGCTGGACCTG
TTCAGCCCCTCGGTGACCGTGCCCGACATGAGCCTGCCTGACCTTGACAGCAGCCTGGCCAGTATCCAAG
AGCTCCTGTCTCCCCAGGAGCCCCCCAGGCCTCCCGAGGCAGAGAACAGCAGCCCGGATTCAGGGAAGCA
GCTGGTGCACTACACAGCGCAGCCGCTGTTCCTGCTGGACCCCGGCTCCGTGGACACCGGGAGCAACGAC
CTGCCGGTGCTGTTTGAGCTGGGAGAGGGCTCCTACTTCTCCGAAGGGGACGGCTTCGCCGAGGACCCCA
CCATCTCCCTGCTGACAGGCTCGGAGCCTCCCAAAGCCAAGGACCCCACTGTCTCCGCTAGCGGCAGTGG
AGAGGGCAGAGGAAGTCTGCTAACATGCGGTGACGTCGAGGAGAATCCTGGCCCAATGAAAAAGCCTGAA
CTCACCGCGACGTCTGTCGAGAAGTTTCTGATCGAAAAGTTCGACAGCGTATCCGACCTGATGCAGCTCT
CGGAGGGCGAAGAATCTCGTGCTTTCAGCTTCGATGTAGGAGGGCGTGGATATGTCCTGCGGGTAAATAG
CTGCGCCGATGGTTTCTACAAAGATCGTTATGTTTATCGGCACTTTGCATCGGCCGCGCTCCCGATTCCG
GAAGTGCTTGACATTGGGGAATTCAGCGAGAGCCTGACCTATTGCATCTCCCGCCGTGCACAGGGTGTCA
CGTTGCAAGACCTGCCTGAAACCGAACTGCCCGCTGTTCTGCAGCCGGTCGCGGAGGCCATGGATGCGAT
CGCTGCGGCCGATCTTAGCCAGACGAGCGGGTTCGGCCCATTCGGACCGCAAGGAATCGGTCAATACACT
ACATGGCGTGATTTCATATGCGCGATTGCTGATCCCCATGTGTATCACTGGCAAACTGTGATGGACGACA
CCGTCAGTGCGTCCGTCGCGCAGGCTCTCGATGAGCTGATGCTTTGGGCCGAGGACTGCCCCGAAGTCCG
GCACCTCGTGCACGCGGATTTCGGCTCCAACAATGTCCTGACGGACAATGGCCGCATAACAGCGGTCATT
GACTGGAGCGAGGCGATGTTCGGGGATTCCCAATACGAGGTCGCCAACATCTTCTTCTGGAGGCCGTGGT
TGGCTTGTATGGAGCAGCAGACGCGCTACTTCGAGCGGAGGCATCCGGAGCTTGCAGGATCGCCGCGGCT
CCGGGCGTATATGCTCCGCATTGGTCTTGACCAACTCTATCAGAGCTTGGTTGACGGCAATTTCGATGAT
GCAGCTTGGGCGCAGGGTCGATGCGACGCAATCGTCCGATCCGGAGCCGGGACTGTCGGGCGTACACAAA
TCGCCCGCAGAAGCGCGGCCGTCTGGACCGATGGCTGTGTAGAAGTACTCGCCGATAGTGGAAACCGACG
CCCCAGCACTCGTCCGAGGGCAAAGGAATAGAAACGTTGTTGTTTGGGGTTGAATTACTCTTCTAGACCG
CGGCGCGCCCGATAATCAACCTCTGGATTACAAAATTTGTGAAAGATTGACTGGTATTCTTAACTATGTT
GCTCCTTTTACGCTATGTGGATACGCTGCTTTAATGCCTTTGTATCATGCTATTGCTTCCCGTATGGCTT
TCATTTTCTCCTCCTTGTATAAATCCTGGTTGCTGTCTCTTTATGAGGAGTTGTGGCCCGTTGTCAGGCA
ACGTGGCGTGGTGTGCACTGTGTTTGCTGACGCAACCCCCACTGGTTGGGGCATTGCCACCACCTGTCAG
CTCCTTTCCGGGACTTTCGCTTTCCCCCTCCCTATTGCCACGGCGGAACTCATCGCCGCCTGCCTTGCCC
GCTGCTGGACAGGGGCTCGGCTGTTGGGCACTGACAATTCCGTGGTGTTGTCGGGGAAATCATCGTCCTT
TCCTTGGCTGCTCGCCTGTGTTGCCACCTGGATTCTGCGCGGGACGTCCTTCTGCTACGTCCCTTCGGCC
CTCAATCCAGCGGACCTTCCTTCCCGCGGCCTGCTGCCGGCTCTGCGGCCTCTTCCGCGTCTTCGCCTTC
GCCCTCAGACGAGTCGGATCTCCCTTTGGGCCGCCTCCCCGCATCGATACCGTCGACCTCGATCGAGACC
TAGAAAAACATGGAGCAATCACAAGTAGCAATACAGCAGCTACCAATGCTGATTGTGCCTGGCTAGAAGC
ACAAGAGGAGGAGGAGGTGGGTTTTCCAGTCACACCTCAGGTACCTTTAAGACCAATGACTTACAAGGCA
GCTGTAGATCTTAGCCACTTTTTAAAAGAAAAGGGGGGACTGGAAGGGCTAATTCACTCCCAACGAAGAC
AAGATATCCTTGATCTGTGGATCTACCACACACAAGGCTACTTCCCTGATTGGCAGAACTACACACCAGG
GCCAGGGATCAGATATCCACTGACCTTTGGATGGTGCTACAAGCTAGTACCAGTTGAGCAAGAGAAGGTA
GAAGAAGCCAATGAAGGAGAGAACACCCGCTTGTTACACCCTGTGAGCCTGCATGGGATGGATGACCCGG
AGAGAGAAGTATTAGAGTGGAGGTTTGACAGCCGCCTAGCATTTCATCACATGGCCCGAGAGCTGCATCC
GGACTGTACTGGGTCTCTCTGGTTAGACCAGATCTGAGCCTGGGAGCTCTCTGGCTAACTAGGGAACCCA
CTGCTTAAGCCTCAATAAAGCTTGCCTTGAGTGCTTCAAGTAGTGTGTGCCCGTCTGTTGTGTGACTCTG
GTAACTAGAGATCCCTCAGACCCTTTTAGTCAGTGTGGAAAATCTCTAGCAGCATGTGAGCAAAAGGCCA
GCAAAAGGCCAGGAACCGTAAAAAGGCCGCGTTGCTGGCGTTTTTCCATAGGCTCCGCCCCCCTGACGAG
CATCACAAAAATCGACGCTCAAGTCAGAGGTGGCGAAACCCGACAGGACTATAAAGATACCAGGCGTTTC
CCCCTGGAAGCTCCCTCGTGCGCTCTCCTGTTCCGACCCTGCCGCTTACCGGATACCTGTCCGCCTTTCT
CCCTTCGGGAAGCGTGGCGCTTTCTCATAGCTCACGCTGTAGGTATCTCAGTTCGGTGTAGGTCGTTCGC
TCCAAGCTGGGCTGTGTGCACGAACCCCCCGTTCAGCCCGACCGCTGCGCCTTATCCGGTAACTATCGTC
TTGAGTCCAACCCGGTAAGACACGACTTATCGCCACTGGCAGCAGCCACTGGTAACAGGATTAGCAGAGC
GAGGTATGTAGGCGGTGCTACAGAGTTCTTGAAGTGGTGGCCTAACTACGGCTACACTAGAAGAACAGTA
TTTGGTATCTGCGCTCTGCTGAAGCCAGTTACCTTCGGAAAAAGAGTTGGTAGCTCTTGATCCGGCAAAC
AAACCACCGCTGGTAGCGGTGGTTTTTTTGTTTGCAAGCAGCAGATTACGCGCAGAAAAAAAGGATCTCA
AGAAGATCCTTTGATCTTTTCTACGGGGTCTGACGCTCAGTGGAACGAAAACTCACGTTAAGGGATTTTG
GTCATGAGATTATCAAAAAGGATCTTCACCTAGATCCTTTTAAATTAAAAATGAAGTTTTAAATCAATCT
AAAGTATATATGAGTAAACTTGGTCTGACAGTTACCAATGCTTAATCAGTGAGGCACCTATCTCAGCGAT
CTGTCTATTTCGTTCATCCATAGTTGCCTGACTCCCCGTCGTGTAGATAACTACGATACGGGAGGGCTTA
CCATCTGGCCCCAGTGCTGCAATGATACCGCGAGACCCACGCTCACCGGCTCCAGATTTATCAGCAATAA
ACCAGCCAGCCGGAAGGGCCGAGCGCAGAAGTGGTCCTGCAACTTTATCCGCCTCCATCCAGTCTATTAA
TTGTTGCCGGGAAGCTAGAGTAAGTAGTTCGCCAGTTAATAGTTTGCGCAACGTTGTTGCCATTGCTACA
GGCATCGTGGTGTCACGCTCGTCGTTTGGTATGGCTTCATTCAGCTCCGGTTCCCAACGATCAAGGCGAG
TTACATGATCCCCCATGTTGTGCAAAAAAGCGGTTAGCTCCTTCGGTCCTCCGATCGTTGTCAGAAGTAA
GTTGGCCGCAGTGTTATCACTCATGGTTATGGCAGCACTGCATAATTCTCTTACTGTCATGCCATCCGTA
AGATGCTTTTCTGTGACTGGTGAGTACTCAACCAAGTCATTCTGAGAATAGTGTATGCGGCGACCGAGTT
GCTCTTGCCCGGCGTCAATACGGGATAATACCGCGCCACATAGCAGAACTTTAAAAGTGCTCATCATTGG
AAAACGTTCTTCGGGGCGAAAACTCTCAAGGATCTTACCGCTGTTGAGATCCAGTTCGATGTAACCCACT
CGTGCACCCAACTGATCTTCAGCATCTTTTACTTTCACCAGCGTTTCTGGGTGAGCAAAAACAGGAAGGC
AAAATGCCGCAAAAAAGGGAATAAGGGCGACACGGAAATGTTGAATACTCATACTCTTCCTTTTTCAATA
TTATTGAAGCATTTATCAGGGTTATTGTCTCATGAGCGGATACATATTTGAATGTATTTAGAAAAATAAA
CAAATAGGGGTTCCGCGCACATTTCCCCGAAAAGTGCCACCTGACGTCGACGGATCGGGAGATCTCCCGA
TCCCCTATGGTGCACTCTCAGTACAATCTGCTCTGATGCCGCATAGTTAAGCCAGTATCTGCTCCCTGCT
TGTGTGTTGGAGGTCGCTGAGTAGTGCGCGAGCAAAATTTAAGCTACAACAAGGCAAGGCTTGACCGACA
ATTGCATGAAGAATCTGCTTAGGGTTAGGCGTTTTGCGCTGCTTCGCGATGTACGGGCCAGATATACGCG
TTGACATTGATTATTGACTAGTTATTAATAGTAATCAATTACGGGGTCATTAGTTCATAGCCCATATATG
GAGTTCCGCGTTACATAACTTACGGTAAATGGCCCGCCTGGCTGACCGCCCAACGACCCCCGCCCATTGA
CGTCAATAATGACGTATGTTCCCATAGTAACGCCAATAGGGACTTTCCATTGACGTCAATGGGTGGAGTA
TTTACGGTAAACTGCCCACTTGGCAGTACATCAAGTGTATCATATGCCAAGTACGCCCCCTATTGACGTC
AATGACGGTAAATGGCCCGCCTGGCATTATGCCCAGTACATGACCTTATGGGACTTTCCTACTTGGCAGT
ACATCTACGTATTAGTCATCGCTATTACCATGGTGATGCGGTTTTGGCAGTACATCAATGGGCGTGGATA
GCGGTTTGACTCACGGGGATTTCCAAGTCTCCACCCCATTGACGTCAATGGGAGTTTGTTTTGGCACCAA
AATCAACGGGACTTTCCAAAATGTCGTAACAACTCCGCCCCATTGACGCAAATGGGCGGTAGGCGTGTAC
GGTGGGAGGTCTATATAAGCAGCGCGTTTTGCCTGTACTGGGTCTCTCTGGTTAGACCAGATCTGAGCCT
GGGAGCTCTCTGGCTAACTAGGGAACCCACTGCTTAAGCCTCAATAAAGCTTGCCTTGAGTGCTTCAAGT
AGTGTGTGCCCGTCTGTTGTGTGACTCTGGTAACTAGAGATCCCTCAGACCCTTTTAGTCAGTGTGGAAA
ATCTCTAGCAGTGGCGCCCGAACAGGGACTTGAAAGCGAAAGGGAAACCAGAGGAGCTCTCTCGACGCAG
GACTCGGCTTGCTGAAGCGCGCACGGCAAGAGGCGAGGGGCGGCGACTGGTGAGTACGCCAAAAATTTTG
ACTAGCGGAGGCTAGAAGGAGAGAGATGGGTGCGAGAGCGTCAGTATTAAGCGGGGGAGAATTAGATCGC
GATGGGAAAAAATTCGGTTAAGGCCAGGGGGAAAGAAAAAATATAAATTAAAACATATAGTATGGGCAAG
CAGGGAGCTAGAACGATTCGCAGTTAATCCTGGCCTGTTAGAAACATCAGAAGGCTGTAGACAAATACTG
GGACAGCTACAACCATCCCTTCAGACAGGATCAGAAGAACTTAGATCATTATATAATACAGTAGCAACCC
TCTATTGTGTGCATCAAAGGATAGAGATAAAAGACACCAAGGAAGCTTTAGACAAGATAGAGGAAGAGCA
AAACAAAAGTAAGACCACCGCACAGCAAGCGGCCGGCCGCTGATCTTCAGACCTGGAGGAGGAGATATGA
GGGACAATTGGAGAAGTGAATTATATAAATATAAAGTAGTAAAAATTGAACCATTAGGAGTAGCACCCAC
CAAGGCAAAGAGAAGAGTGGTGCAGAGAGAAAAAAGAGCAGTGGGAATAGGAGCTTTGTTCCTTGGGTTC
TTGGGAGCAGCAGGAAGCACTATGGGCGCAGCGTCAATGACGCTGACGGTACAGGCCAGACAATTATTGT
CTGGTATAGTGCAGCAGCAGAACAATTTGCTGAGGGCTATTGAGGCGCAACAGCATCTGTTGCAACTCAC
AGTCTGGGGCATCAAGCAGCTCCAGGCAAGAATCCTGGCTGTGGAAAGATACCTAAAGGATCAACAGCTC
CTGGGGATTTGGGGTTGCTCTGGAAAACTCATTTGCACCACTGCTGTGCCTTGGAATGCTAGTTGGAGTA
ATAAATCTCTGGAACAGATTTGGAATCACACGACCTGGATGGAGTGGGACAGAGAAATTAACAATTACAC
AAGCTTAATACACTCCTTAATTGAAGAATCGCAAAACCAGCAAGAAAAGAATGAACAAGAATTATTGGAA
TTAGATAAATGGGCAAGTTTGTGGAATTGGTTTA
Features (pLannotate 1.2.2; 29 found; start..end, strand, type, name):
    135..235     +  CDS            Rev (fragment): human immunodeficiency virus 1 (HIV-1) Rev protein; rev; enhances nuclear export of unspliced and incompletely spliced viral mRNAs
    285..402     +  misc_feature   cPPT/CTS: central polypurine tract and central termination sequence of HIV-1
    495..735     +  promoter       U6 promoter: RNA polymerase III promoter for human U6 snRNA
    781..799     +  misc_RNA       MS2 stem loop: stem loop that binds the bacteriophage MS2 coat protein
    810..846     +  misc_RNA       gRNA scaffold (fragment): guide RNA scaffold for the Streptococcus pyogenes CRISPR/Cas9 system
    851..869     +  misc_RNA       MS2 stem loop: stem loop that binds the bacteriophage MS2 coat protein
    880..899     +  misc_RNA       gRNA scaffold (fragment): guide RNA scaffold for the Streptococcus pyogenes CRISPR/Cas9 system
    944..1010    +  CDS            small t antigen (fragment): SV40 (simian virus 40) small t antigen
   1036..1247    +  promoter       EF-1α core promoter: core promoter for human elongation factor EF-1α
   1248..1357    +  intron         EF-1α intron A (fragment): intron upstream of the start codon of human EF-1α
   1983..2186    +  intron         EF-1α intron A: truncated intron upstream of the start codon of human EF-1α
   2208..2597    +  CDS            CAPSD_BPMS2: Experimental evidence at protein level: Swiss-Prot protein existence level 1. Acts as a translational repressor of viral replicase synthesis late in infection. This latter function is the result of capsid protein interaction with an RNA hairpin which contains the replicase ribosome-binding site. From Escherichia phage MS2 (Bacteriophage MS2).
   2688..3230    +  CDS            Rela (fragment): TF65_MOUSE - Also known as Nfkb3. Experimental evidence at protein level: Swiss-Prot protein existence level 1. NF-kappa-B is a pleiotropic transcription factor present in almost all cell types and is the endpoint of a series of signal transduction events that are initiated by a vast array of stimuli related to many biological processes such as inflammation, immunity, differentiation, cell growth, tumorigenesis and apoptosis. NF-kappa-B is a homo- or heterodimeric complex formed by the Rel-like domain- containing proteins RELA/p65, RELB, NFKB1/p105, NFKB1/p50, REL and NFKB2/p52. The heterodime
   3255..3626    +  CDS            HSF1: C-terminal activation domain from the human heat shock transcription factor HSF1
   3696..4718    +  CDS            hph: KHYB_ECOLX - Experimental evidence at protein level: Swiss-Prot protein existence level 1. The aminoglycoside phosphotransferases achieve inactivation of their antibiotic substrates by phosphorylation. Only phosphorylates hygromycin and closely related compounds such as demethyl analogs and destomycin. From Escherichia coli.
   4774..5362    +  misc_feature   WPRE: woodchuck hepatitis virus posttranscriptional regulatory element
   5363..5382    +  misc_feature   MCS (fragment): pBluescript multiple cloning site
   5384..5884    +  CDS            nef (fragment): NEF_HV1LA - Experimental evidence at protein level: Swiss-Prot protein existence level 1. Extracellular Nef protein targets CD4(+) T-lymphocytes for apoptosis by interacting with CXCR4 surface receptors. From Human immunodeficiency virus type 1 group M subtype B (isolate Lai) (HIV-1).
   5891..6071    +  LTR            5' LTR (truncated): truncated 5' long terminal repeat (LTR) from HIV-1
   6133..6721    -  rep_origin     ori: high-copy-number ColE1/pMB1/pBR322/pUC origin of replication
   6892..7752    -  CDS            AmpR: β-lactamase; bla; confers resistance to ampicillin, carbenicillin, and related antibiotics
   7753..7857    -  promoter       AmpR promoter: bla
   7916..7968    -  misc_feature   bom (fragment): basis of mobility region from pBR322
   8123..8502    +  enhancer       CMV enhancer: human cytomegalovirus immediate early enhancer
   8503..8702    +  promoter       CMV promoter: human cytomegalovirus (CMV) immediate early promoter
   8720..8900    +  LTR            5' LTR (truncated): truncated 5' long terminal repeat (LTR) from HIV-1
   8947..9072    +  misc_feature   HIV-1 Ψ: packaging signal of human immunodeficiency virus type 1
   9056..9394    +  CDS            HIV-1 gag (fragment): gag protein from human immunodeficiency virus 1; gag
   9569..9802    +  misc_feature   RRE: The Rev response element (RRE) of HIV-1 allows for Rev-dependent mRNA export from the nucleus to the cytoplasm.
