[The description below was written by a language model from this plasmid's Addgene catalogue record and pLannotate feature annotations shown in this document.]
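Description:
lenti-SAM-hygro is an empty-backbone HIV-1-based lentiviral vector, built on the UGPC backbone, for CRISPR synergistic activation mediator (SAM) experiments in mammalian cells. It is propagated in E. coli through a high-copy ColE1/pUC-type origin and an ampicillin resistance gene. The viral genome is transcribed from a CMV enhancer/promoter fused to a truncated 5' LTR, followed by the Ψ packaging signal with a gag fragment, the Rev response element for nuclear export of the full-length RNA, and the cPPT/CTS. A WPRE, a nef-derived fragment and a second truncated LTR close the cassette.

The payload has two expression units. A human U6 Pol III promoter drives a Streptococcus pyogenes guide RNA scaffold carrying two MS2 stem loops, and the user inserts a targeting spacer here by restriction cloning. Downstream, the EF-1α promoter with its intron drives the MS2 coat protein followed by a p65 (RelA) fragment and the HSF1 C-terminal activation domain. This fusion is recruited to the guide RNA through the MS2 hairpins to stimulate transcription at the targeted locus. The hygromycin phosphotransferase gene (hph) follows in the same orientation for selection of transduced cells, but the element linking it to the activator is not annotated.

The catalogue purpose mentions co-expression of spCas9 and a "dRNA-MS2". However, neither feature table (the depositor and NGS sequences, about 10 kb each and in close agreement) annotates a Cas9 coding sequence, so Cas9 appears to have to be supplied separately. The record does not define "dRNA", though the term is commonly used for truncated "dead" guides that let catalytically active Cas9 bind without cutting. The associated publication concerns p53-dependent regulation of the lncRNA Pvt1b.
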