Addgene plasmid #138955: lenti-SAM-hygro
Purpose: (Empty Backbone) Lentiviral vector for co-expressing spCas9, dRNA-MS2, p65 and HSF1 fused to MS2 binding protein, and hygromycin resistance gene
Depositing lab: Nadya Dimitrova. Depositing organization: Yale University. Publication: p53 Activates the Long Noncoding RNA Pvt1b to Inhibit Myc and Suppress Tumorigenesis. Olivero CE, Martinez-Terroba E, Zimmer J, Liao C, Tesfaye E, Hooshdaran N, Schofield JA, Bendor J, Fang D, Simon MD, Zamudio JR, Dimitrova N. Mol Cell. 2020 Feb 20;77(4):761-774.e8. doi: 10.1016/j.molcel.2019.12.014. Epub 2020 Jan 20. PubMed 31973890.
Backbone
  Vector backbone: UGPC
  Backbone size (bp): 9576
  Vector type: Mammalian Expression, Lentiviral
  Promoter: U6 AND EF1a
  Selectable markers: Hygromycin
Growth in bacteria
  Bacterial resistance: Ampicillin, 100 μg/mL
  Growth temperature: 37°C
  Growth strain: NEB Stable
  Copy number: Unknown
Gene/Insert
  Cloning method: Restriction Enzyme
  Sequencing primers: 5′ GACTATCATATGCTTACCG
Terms and licenses: Academic/Nonprofit Terms; Industry Terms: Not Available to Industry
How to cite: lenti-SAM-hygro was a gift from Nadya Dimitrova (Addgene plasmid # 138955 ; http://n2t.net/addgene:138955 ; RRID:Addgene_138955)
